>Addgene plasmid #153819 | pGBW-m4133570 | addgene full sequence | sequence record 307348 | Ginkgo NGS Result
CACCATGATTGAACTTTCATTAATTGACTTCTATTTGTGCTTTTTAGCCTTTCTGCTATTCCTTGTTTTA
ATTATGCTTATTATCTTTTGGTTCTCACTTGAACTGCAAGATCATAATGAAACTTGTCACGCCGAAAACC
TTTACTTTCAGTCGAAAGAAACCGCGGCAGCTAAGTTCGAGAGGCAGCACATGGACAGTTAAGCTAGCTT
GACTGACTGAGATACAGCGTACCTTCAGCTCACAGACATGATAAGATACATTGATGAGTTTGGACAAACC
ACAACTAGAATGCAGTGAAAAAAATGCTTTATTTGTGAAATTTGTGATGCTATTGCTTTATTTGTAACCA
TTATAAGCTGCAATAAACAAGTTAACAACAACAATTGCATTCATTTTATGTTTCAGGTTCAGGGGGAGGT
GTGGGAGGTTTTTTAAAGCAAGTAAAACCTCTACAAATGTGGTATTGGCCCATCTCTATCGGTATCGTAG
CATAACCCCTTGGGGCCTCTAAACGGGTCTTGAGGGGTTTTTTGTGCCCCTCGGGCCGGATTGCTATCTA
CCGGCATTGGCGCAGAAAAAAATGCCTGATGCGACGCTGCGCGTCTTATACTCCCACATATGCCAGATTC
AGCAACGGATACGGCTTCCCCAACTTGCCCACTTCCATACGTGTCCTCCTTACCAGAAATTTATCCTTAA
GGTCGTCAGCTATCCTGCAGGCGATCTCTCGATTTCGATCAAGACATTCCTTTAATGGTCTTTTCTGGAC
ACCACTAGGGGTCAGAAGTAGTTCATCAAACTTTCTTCCCTCCCTAATCTCATTGGTTACCTTGGGCTAT
CGAAACTTAATTAACCAGTCAAGTCAGCTACTTGGCGAGATCGACTTGTCTGGGTTTCGACTACGCTCAG
AATTGCGTCAGTCAAGTTCGATCTGGTCCTTGCTATTGCACCCGTTCTCCGATTACGAGTTTCATTTAAA
TCATGTGAGCAAAAGGCCAGCAAAAGGCCAGGAACCGTAAAAAGGCCGCGTTGCTGGCGTTTTTCCATAG
GCTCCGCCCCCCTGACGAGCATCACAAAAATCGACGCTCAAGTCAGAGGTGGCGAAACCCGACAGGACTA
TAAAGATACCAGGCGTTTCCCCCTGGAAGCTCCCTCGTGCGCTCTCCTGTTCCGACCCTGCCGCTTACCG
GATACCTGTCCGCCTTTCTCCCTTCGGGAAGCGTGGCGCTTTCTCATAGCTCACGCTGTAGGTATCTCAG
TTCGGTGTAGGTCGTTCGCTCCAAGCTGGGCTGTGTGCACGAACCCCCCGTTCAGCCCGACCGCTGCGCC
TTATCCGGTAACTATCGTCTTGAGTCCAACCCGGTAAGACACGACTTATCGCCACTGGCAGCAGCCACTG
GTAACAGGATTAGCAGAGCGAGGTATGTAGGCGGTGCTACAGAGTTCTTGAAGTGGTGGCCTAACTACGG
CTACACTAGAAGAACAGTATTTGGTATCTGCGCTCTGCTGAAGCCAGTTACCTTCGGAAAAAGAGTTGGT
AGCTCTTGATCCGGCAAACAAACCACCGCTGGTAGCGGTGGTTTTTTTGTTTGCAAGCAGCAGATTACGC
GCAGAAAAAAAGGATCTCAAGAAGATCCTTTGATCTTTTCTACGGGGTCTGACGCTCAGTGGAACGAAAA
CTCACGTTAAGGGATTTTGGTCATGAGATTATCAAAAAGGATCTTCACCTAGATCCTTTTAAATTAAAAA
TGAAGTTTTAAATCAATCTAAAGTATATATGAGTAAACTTGGTCTGACAGTTACCAATGCTTAATCAGTG
AGGCACCTATCTCAGCGATCTGTCTATTTCGTTCATCCATAGTTGCATTTAAATTTCCGAACTCTCCAAG
GCCCTCGTCGGAAAATCTTCAAACCTTTCGTCCGATCCATCTTGCAGGCTACCTCTCGAACGAACTATCG
CAAGTCTCTTGGCCGGCCTTGCGCCTTGGCTATTGCTTGGCAGCGCCTATCGCCAGGTATTACTCCAATC
CCGAATATCCGAGATCGGGATCACCCGAGAGAAGTTCAACCTACATCCTCAATCCCGATCTATCCGAGAT
CCGAGGAATATCGAAATCGGGGCGCGCCTGGTGTACCGAGAACGATCCTCTCAGTGCGAGTCTCGACGAT
CCATATCGTTGCTTGGCAGTCAGCCAGTCGGAATCCAGCTTGGGACCCAGGAAGTCCAATCGTCAGATAT
TGTACTCAAGCCTGGTCACGGCAGCGTACCGATCTGTTTAAACCTAGATATTGATAGTCTGATCGGTCAA
CGTATAATCGAGTCCTAGCTTTTGCAAACATCTATCAAGAGACAGGATCAGCAGGAGGCTTTCGCATGAG
TATTCAACATTTCCGTGTCGCCCTTATTCCCTTTTTTGCGGCATTTTGCCTTCCTGTTTTTGCTCACCCA
GAAACGCTGGTGAAAGTAAAAGATGCTGAAGATCAGTTGGGTGCGCGAGTGGGTTACATCGAACTGGATC
TCAACAGCGGTAAGATCCTTGAGAGTTTTCGCCCCGAAGAACGCTTTCCAATGATGAGCACTTTTAAAGT
TCTGCTATGTGGCGCGGTATTATCCCGTATTGACGCCGGGCAAGAGCAACTCGGTCGCCGCATACACTAT
TCTCAGAATGACTTGGTTGAGTATTCACCAGTCACAGAAAAGCATCTTACGGATGGCATGACAGTAAGAG
AATTATGCAGTGCTGCCATAACCATGAGTGATAACACTGCGGCCAACTTACTTCTGACAACGATTGGAGG
ACCGAAGGAGCTAACCGCTTTTTTGCACAACATGGGGGATCATGTAACTCGCCTTGATCGTTGGGAACCG
GAGCTGAATGAAGCCATACCAAACGACGAGCGTGACACCACGATGCCTGTAGCAATGGCAACAACCTTGC
GTAAACTATTAACTGGCGAACTACTTACTCTAGCTTCCCGGCAACAGTTGATAGACTGGATGGAGGCGGA
TAAAGTTGCAGGACCACTTCTGCGCTCGGCCCTTCCGGCTGGCTGGTTTATTGCTGATAAATCTGGAGCC
GGTGAGCGTGGGTCTCGCGGTATCATTGCAGCACTGGGGCCAGATGGTAAGCCCTCCCGTATCGTAGTTA
TCTACACGACGGGGAGTCAGGCAACTATGGATGAACGAAATAGACAGATCGCTGAGATAGGTGCCTCACT
GATTAAGCATTGGTAACCGATTCTAGGTGCATTGGCGCAGAAAAAAATGCCTGATGCGACGCTGCGCGTC
TTATACTCCCACATATGCCAGATTCAGCAACGGATACGGCTTCCCCAACTTGCCCACTTCCATACGTGTC
CTCCTTACCAGAAATTTATCCTTAAGATCCCGAATCGTTTAAACTCGACTCTGGCTCTATCGAATCTCCG
TCGTTTCGAGCTTACGCGAACAGCCGTGGCGCTCATTTGCTCGTCGGGCATCGAATCTCGTCAGCTATCG
TCAGCTTACCTTTTTGGCAGCGATCGCGGCTCCCGACATCTTGGACCATTAGCTCCACAGGTATCTTCTT
CCCTCTAGTGGTCATAACAGCAGCTTCAGCTACCTCTCAATTCAAAAAACCCCTCAAGACCCGTTTAGAG
GCCCCAAGGGGTTATGCTATCAATCGTTGCGTTACACACACAAAAAACCAACACACATCCATCTTCGATG
GATAGCGATTTTATTATCTAACTGCTGATCGAGTGTAGCCAGATCTAGTAATCAATTACGGGGTCATTAG
TTCATAGCCCATATATGGAGTTCCGCGTTACATAACTTACGGTAAATGGCCCGCCTGGCTGACCGCCCAA
CGACCCCCGCCCATTGACGTCAATAATGACGTATGTTCCCATAGTAACGCCAATAGGGACTTTCCATTGA
CGTCAATGGGTGGAGTATTTACGGTAAACTGCCCACTTGGCAGTACATCAAGTGTATCATATGCCAAGTA
CGCCCCCTATTGACGTCAATGACGGTAAATGGCCCGCCTGGCATTATGCCCAGTACATGACCTTATGGGA
CTTTCCTACTTGGCAGTACATCTACGTATTAGTCATCGCTATTACCATGCTGATGCGGTTTTGGCAGTAC
ATCAATGGGCGTGGATAGCGGTTTGACTCACGGGGATTTCCAAGTCTCCACCCCATTGACGTCAATGGGA
GTTTGTTTTGGCACCAAAATCAACGGGACTTTCCAAAATGTCGTAACAACTCCGCCCCATTGACGCAAAT
GGGCGGTAGGCGTGTACGGTGGGAGGTCTATATAAGCAGAGCTGGTTTAGTGAACCGTCAGATCAGATCT
TTGTCGATCCTACCATCCACTCGACACACCCGCCAGCGGCCGC
Features (pLannotate 1.2.2; 16 found; start..end, strand, type, name):
      5..133     +  CDS            NS7B_SARS2: Experimental evidence at protein level: Swiss-Prot protein existence level 1. From Severe acute respiratory syndrome coronavirus 2 (2019-nCoV) (SARS-CoV-2).
    252..373     -  polyA_signal   SV40 poly(A) signal: SV40 polyadenylation signal
    396..465     -  CDS            large T antigen (fragment): large T antigen from SV40 (simian virus 40)
    488..534     +  terminator     T7 terminator: transcription terminator for bacteriophage T7 RNA polymerase
    564..700     +  terminator     rrnG terminator: transcription terminator from the E. coli ribosomal RNA rrnG operon (Albrechtsen et al., 1991)
    745..816     +  misc_feature   3' β-globin insulator: insulator downstream of the human β-globin locus (Farrell et al., 2002)
   1042..1630    -  rep_origin     ori: high-copy-number ColE1/pMB1/pBR322/pUC origin of replication
   1802..1866    -  CDS            bla(M) (fragment): β-lactamase lacking the signal sequence; bla(M); allows cytosolic expression of β-lactamase
   2376..3236    +  CDS            AmpR: β-lactamase; bla; confers resistance to ampicillin, carbenicillin, and related antibiotics
   3249..3385    +  terminator     rrnG terminator: transcription terminator from the E. coli ribosomal RNA rrnG operon (Albrechtsen et al., 1991)
   3537..3608    +  misc_feature   5' β-globin insulator: insulator upstream of the human β-globin locus (Farrell et al., 2002)
   3613..3659    -  terminator     T7 terminator: transcription terminator for bacteriophage T7 RNA polymerase
   3677..3725    -  polyA_signal   poly(A) signal: synthetic polyadenylation signal
   3806..4109    +  enhancer       CMV enhancer: human cytomegalovirus immediate early enhancer
   4182..4199    -  promoter       CMV promoter (fragment): human cytomegalovirus (CMV) immediate early promoter
   4262..4313    +  promoter       CMVd2 promoter: truncated human cytomegalovirus (CMV) immediate early promoter that yields moderately reduced expression relative to the full-length promoter
