[The description below was written by a language model from this plasmid's Addgene catalogue record and pLannotate feature annotations shown in this document.]
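Description:
pGBW-m4133570 is a mammalian expression plasmid built on the pTwist_CMV_6 backbone that carries the wild-type SARS-CoV-2 ORF7b coding sequence, a very short accessory gene of about 125 bp. It is propagated in E. coli as a high-copy plasmid through a ColE1/pUC-type origin and selected with ampicillin via a full-length β-lactamase (AmpR) gene. A small additional β-lactamase fragment detected elsewhere in the backbone appears to be a remnant rather than a functional marker.

The sequenced record (about 4.4 kb, circular, so the numbering begins at the insert) places the CMV immediate-early enhancer and promoter elements just upstream of the ORF7b open reading frame; the annotation software labels the promoter portion as fragments and a truncated CMV variant, while the catalogue simply lists the promoter as CMV. An SV40 polyadenylation signal lies downstream of the ORF, though it is annotated on the opposite strand, next to a short large T antigen fragment that is part of the same SV40 region. The catalogue states that the backbone supplies a C-terminal TEV-cleavable S-tag, which would allow detection or affinity capture of the small protein and subsequent tag removal. This tag is not separately annotated in the feature table, although an unannotated stretch lies between the ORF and the polyadenylation signal.

The expression unit is flanked by 5' and 3' β-globin insulator elements, T7 and rrnG transcription terminators and a synthetic poly(A) signal upstream of the enhancer, an arrangement that shields the cassette from read-through transcription originating in the backbone. The plasmid is suited to transient expression of tagged ORF7b in mammalian cells, for example for localisation or interaction studies, although the record states only the general expression purpose.
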