Addgene plasmid #153819: pGBW-m4133570
Purpose: Mammalian expression plasmid for SARS-CoV-2 ORF7b
Depositing lab: Ginkgo Bioworks & Benjie Chen. Depositing organization: Ginkgo Bioworks.
Backbone
  Vector backbone: pTwist_CMV_6
  Backbone size w/o insert (bp): 4180
  Vector type: Mammalian Expression
Growth in bacteria
  Bacterial resistance: Ampicillin, 100 μg/mL
  Growth temperature: 37°C
  Growth strain: DH5alpha
  Copy number: High Copy
Gene/Insert
  Gene/Insert name: SARS-CoV-2 ORF7b
  Species: Severe acute respiratory syndrome coronavirus 2
  Insert size (bp): 125
  Mutation: wt
  Entrez Gene: ORF7b (a.k.a. GU280_gp08)
  Promoter: CMV
  Tag / fusion protein: Cleavable TEV;S-tag (C terminal on backbone)
  Cloning method: Unknown
Resource information
  A portion of this plasmid was derived from a plasmid made by: GinkgoBioworks
Depositor comments: NCBI reference sequence: 43740574
How to cite: pGBW-m4133570 was a gift from Ginkgo Bioworks & Benjie Chen (Addgene plasmid # 153819 ; http://n2t.net/addgene:153819 ; RRID:Addgene_153819)
